Addgene plasmid #48315: pET Mocr TEV expression vector with BioBrick polypromoter restriction sites (14-W)
Purpose: (Empty Backbone)
Depositing lab: Scott Gradia. Depositing organization: University of California, Berkeley.
Backbone
  Vector backbone: pET
  Backbone size (bp): 3413
  Vector type: Bacterial Expression
  Tag / fusion protein: Mocr (N terminal on backbone)
Growth in bacteria
  Bacterial resistance: Ampicillin, 100 μg/mL
  Growth temperature: 37°C
  Growth strain: XL1 Blue
  Copy number: Low Copy
Gene/Insert
  Gene/Insert name: None
Terms and licenses: Academic/Nonprofit Terms; Industry Terms: Not Available to Industry
Depositor comments: This plasmid is an empty vector to be used with a LIC cloning protocol. It has a TEV cleavable Mocr tag on the N-terminus and Amp resistance. To clone into this vector, add LIC fusion tags to the 5' end of your PCR primers. Forward - 5'TACTTCCAATCCAATGCA3' Reverse - 5'TTATCCACTTCCAATGTTATTA3' Linearize the plasmid with SspI and gel purify. When digesting the DNA with T4 polymerase for LIC, use dCTP for insert and dGTP for vector. The Series-14 plasmids were designed to overcome the unpredictable expression patterns of genes from a polycistronic message. As mentioned in the Series-2 and Series-9 polycistronic sections, often genes that express well from a single gene mRNA do not express at the same level when placed in a polycistronic message next to other genes. This effect is likely due to mRNA structure interfering with access to the ribosome binding site. When we first made our polypromoter plasmids we found that we could clone multiple genes together in the Xl1-Blue cells so that each possess a T7 promoter, followed by a Lac operator, followed by a ribosome binding site, followed by your open reading frame (T7-LacO-RBS-yORF). However, these multi-gene polypromoter plasmids were unable to be transformed into an expression strain such as BL-21 or Rosetta2. We then figured out that we needed a RecAexpression strain (like Rosetta-Blues) to successfully propagate our polypromoter plasmids. Although Rosetta-Blue cells propagated our plasmids, expression was not so great and we didn't want to rely on a specialized strain to perform our expression. Finally, we figured out that it was the LacO that follows the T7 promoter that was causing plasmid instability in our polypromoter system. Removal of the LacO allowed us to express our polypromoter plasmids in Rosetta2 cells and we have had much success with these plasmids since. Much like our Series- 2 plasmids, the Series-14 plasmids are going to give a substantial amount of leaky expression. However, even with this shortcoming, we have found Series-14 to be a valuable resource for expressing multi-protein complexes. Cloning into the Series-14 plasmids and subsequent biobrick subcloning is performed exactly as described for the Series-9 plasmids. More information on this vector can be found through http://qb3.berkeley.edu/qb3/macrolab/
How to cite: pET Mocr TEV expression vector with BioBrick polypromoter restriction sites (14-W) was a gift from Scott Gradia (Addgene plasmid # 48315 ; http://n2t.net/addgene:48315 ; RRID:Addgene_48315)
