[The description below was written by a language model from this plasmid's Addgene catalogue record and pLannotate feature annotations shown in this document.]
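Description:
pET Mocr TEV expression vector with BioBrick polypromoter restriction sites (14-W) is a compact, 3,413 bp empty pET-type backbone for protein expression in E. coli. It replicates from a ColE1/pBR322-family origin accompanied by the bom region and the rop gene, consistent with its catalogued low copy number, and is selected with ampicillin through a TEM beta-lactamase (bla) cassette that is followed by an fd terminator. A short mbeC fragment is a remnant of the parental mobilization region.

The expression cassette is insulated upstream by the rrnB T1 and T2 terminators and consists of a T7 promoter, the phage T7 gene 10 ribosome binding site, an open reading frame encoding Mocr (annotated as the T7 Ocr protein, a DNA-mimic inhibitor of type I restriction enzymes, used here as an N-terminal fusion partner), a TEV protease cleavage site, and a T7 terminator. A short match to a gene 10B-derived solubility tag just before the terminator is probably incidental. No insert is present; genes of interest are introduced by ligation-independent cloning downstream of the TEV site, yielding a fusion from which Mocr can be removed by TEV cleavage.

No lac operator is annotated after the T7 promoter, in line with the depositor's account of the Series-14 design. Removing it cured the instability of plasmids carrying several repeated promoter units, allowing them to be maintained in standard expression strains, at the cost of substantial leaky expression. The BioBrick-style restriction sites allow individual promoter–RBS–ORF units to be combined, so each gene has its own promoter rather than sharing a polycistronic message. This makes the vector useful for co-expressing multi-protein complexes.
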