Features (pLannotate 1.2.2; 15 found; start..end, strand, type, name):
     48..94      +  terminator     rrnB T1 terminator: transcription terminator T1 from the E. coli rrnB gene
    154..181     +  terminator     rrnB T2 terminator: transcription terminator T2 from the E. coli rrnB gene
    207..225     +  promoter       T7 promoter: promoter for bacteriophage T7 RNA polymerase
    242..264     +  RBS            RBS: efficient ribosome binding site from bacteriophage T7 gene 10 (Olins and Rangwala, 1989)
    289..636     +  CDS            OCR_BPT7: Experimental evidence at protein level: Swiss-Prot protein existence level 1. Prevents both degradation and modification of T7 DNA by the host restriction-modification complex (PubMed:32039758, PubMed:1095770). Structural mimic of the phosphate backbone of B-form DNA that binds to and completely occupies the DNA-binding sites of all known families of the complex type I DNA restriction enzymes (PubMed:12235377, PubMed:32483229). Thereby, inhibits the restriction endonuclease activity and protects the phage genome as it penetrates into host cytoplasm (PubMed:12235377, PubMed:32483229). Inhibits
    652..668     +  CDS            TEV site (fragment): tobacco etch virus (TEV) protease recognition and cleavage site
    692..710     +  CDS            SET1 (fragment): solubility-enhancement tag derived from T7 phage gene 10B
    714..760     +  terminator     T7 terminator: transcription terminator for bacteriophage T7 RNA polymerase
    974..1048    +  promoter       AmpR promoter (fragment): bla
   1063..1920    +  CDS            bla: BLAT_ECOLX - Experimental evidence at protein level: Swiss-Prot protein existence level 1. TEM-type are the most prevalent beta-lactamases in enterobacteria; they hydrolyze the beta-lactam bond in susceptible beta-lactam antibiotics, thus conferring resistance to penicillins and cephalosporins. TEM-3 and TEM-4 are capable of hydrolyzing cefotaxime and ceftazidime. TEM-5 is capable of hydrolyzing ceftazidime. TEM-6 is capable of hydrolyzing ceftazidime and aztreonam. TEM-8/CAZ-2, TEM- 16/CAZ-7 and TEM-24/CAZ-6 are markedly active against ceftazidime. IRT- 4 shows resistance to beta-lactamase in
   1927..1966    +  terminator     fd terminator: central terminator from bacteriophage fd (Otsuka and Kunisawa, 1982)
   1997..2585    +  rep_origin     ori: high-copy-number ColE1/pMB1/pBR322/pUC origin of replication
   2771..2910    -  misc_feature   bom: basis of mobility region from pBR322
   3012..3203    -  CDS            rop: Rop protein, which maintains plasmids at low copy number; rop
   3243..3353    +  CDS            mbeC (fragment): MBEC_ECOLX - Experimental evidence at protein level: Swiss-Prot protein existence level 1. Required for efficient mobilization of ColE1 plasmid and is thus essential to promote the specific transfer of the plasmid during conjugation. Probably functions by inducing DNA bending, helping the MbeA relaxase to melt the DNA around the nic site and cleave the phosphodiester bond. Binds specifically double-stranded DNA (dsDNA) containing the ColE1 oriT but does not recognize the inverted repeat (IR). From Escherichia coli.
>Addgene plasmid #48315 | pET Mocr TEV expression vector with BioBrick polypromoter restriction sites (14-W) | depositor full sequence | sequence record 69797 | Full Sequence
GGCACCATGCATCGATCCCGCGAAATGCGGCCGCTTAATTAAGGCATCAAATAAAACGAAAGGCTCAGTC
GAAAGACTGGGCCTTTCGTTTTATCTGTTGTTTGTCGGTGAGTCCTTCCAGTCTGGGCGAAAGCGCGGTC
GATCAAATTAAGCAGAAGGCCATCCTGACGGATGGCCTTTTTGCGTTTCTATCGATCCCGCGAAATTAAT
ACGACTCACTATAGGCCCCTCTAGAAATAATTTTGTTTAACTTTAAGAAGGAGATATACCATGGGTTCTT
CTGGTTCTTCTATGAGCAACATGACATACAATAATGTTTTCGACCACGCGTACGAAATGCTTAAGGAGAA
CATCCGTTATGATGACATACGGGATACAGATGACCTTCACGACGCAATTCATATGGCCGCCGATAATGCC
GTCCCTCACTATTATGCCGATATTCGGTCAGTTATGGCATCTGAAGGTATTGATCTGGAATTTGAGGATA
GTGGCCTCATGCCAGATACGAAGGACGACATCAGAATTCTGCAAGCGCGGATCTACGAACAACTTACCAT
CGATTTATGGGAAGATGCGGAAGATCTCCTGAATGAATACCTGGAAGAAGTGGAGGAGTATGAGGAAGAT
GAAGAGGGGACGGGGATCGAGGAAAACCTGTACTTCCAATCCAATATTGGAAGTGGATAACTGGCTGCTG
CCACCGCTGAGCATAGCATAACCCCTTGGGGCCTCTAAACGGGTCTTGAGGGGTTTTTTGCTGAAAGGAG
GAACTATATCAAGTCCCGAAGTAGCTGTCAGACTGCTGGCGACCGCCGCAACTAGTGGCGTCATGCGTGC
CGTATGGTCTTTCGCCTGTAGACGCCCTACAAGCCGTACTAAAGTGGAAAGACCCGCAAAAGGTATCGCG
ATCGCCCTGCAGGGAACTATATCCGACTAGTAGCCCGCCTAATGAGCGGGCTTTTTTTTAATTCCCCTAT
TTGTTTATTTTTCTAAATACATTCAAATATGTATCCGCTCATGAGACAATAACCCTGATAAATGCTTCGA
AAAAGGAAGAGTATGAGTATTCAACATTTCCGTGTCGCCCTTATTCCCTTTTTTGCGGCATTTTGCCTTC
CTGTTTTTGCTCACCCAGAAACGCTCGTGAAAGTAAAAGACGCAGAGGACCAATTGGGGGCACGAGTGGG
ATACATAGAACTGGACTTGAATAGCGGTAAAATCCTTGAGAGTTTTCGCCCTGAAGAGCGTTTTCCAATG
ATGAGCACTTTCAAAGTTCTGCTATGTGGAGCAGTATTATCCCGTGTAGATGCGGGGCAAGAGCAACTCG
GACGACGAATACACTATTCGCAGAATGACTTGGTTGAATACTCCCCAGTGACAGAAAAGCACCTTACGGA
CGGAATGACGGTAAGAGAATTATGTAGTGCCGCCATAACGATGAGTGATAACACTGCGGCGAACTTACTT
CTGACAACCATCGGTGGACCGAAGGAATTAACCGCTTTTTTGCACAATATGGGAGACCATGTAACTCGCC
TTGACCGTTGGGAACCAGAACTGAATGAAGCCATACCAAACGACGAGCGAGACACCACAATGCCTGCGGC
AATGGCAACAACATTACGCAAACTATTAACTGGCGAACTACTTACTCTGGCTTCACGGCAACAATTAATA
GACTGGCTTGAAGCGGATAAAGTTGCAGGACCACTACTGCGTTCGGCACTTCCTGCTGGCTGGTTTATTG
CTGATAAATCTGGGGCAGGAGAGCGTGGTTCACGGGGTATCATTGCCGCACTTGGACCAGATGGTAAGCC
TTCCCGTATCGTAGTTATCTACACGACGGGTAGTCAGGCAACTATGGACGAACGAAATAGACAGATTGCT
GAAATAGGGGCTTCACTGATTAAGCATTGGTAAACCGATACAATTAAAGGCTCCTTTTGGAGCCTTTTTT
TTTGGACGGACCGGTAGAAAAGATCAAAGGATCTTCTTGAGATCCTTTTTTTCTGCGCGTAATCTGCTGC
TTGCAAACAAAAAAACCACCGCTACCAGCGGTGGTTTGTTTGCCGGATCAAGAGCTACCAACTCTTTTTC
CGAAGGTAACTGGCTTCAGCAGAGCGCAGATACCAAATACTGTCCTTCTAGTGTAGCCGTAGTTAGGCCA
CCACTTCAAGAACTCTGTAGCACCGCCTACATACCTCGCTCTGCTAATCCTGTTACCAGTGGCTGCTGCC
AGTGGCGATAAGTCGTGTCTTACCGGGTTGGACTCAAGACGATAGTTACCGGATAAGGCGCAGCGGTCGG
GCTGAACGGGGGGTTCGTGCACACAGCCCAGCTTGGAGCGAACGACCTACACCGAACTGAGATACCTACA
GCGTGAGCTATGAGAAAGCGCCACGCTTCCCGAAGGGAGAAAGGCGGACAGGTATCCGGTAAGCGGCAGG
GTCGGAACAGGAGAGCGCACGAGGGAGCTTCCAGGGGGAAACGCCTGGTATCTTTATAGTCCTGTCGGGT
TTCGCCACCTCTGACTTGAGCGTCGATTTTTGTGATGCTCGTCAGGGGGGCGGAGCCTATGGAAAAACGC
CAGCAACGCGGCCTTTTTACGGTTCCTGGCCTTTTGCTGGCCTTTTGCTCACATGTTCTTTCCTGCGTTA
TCCCCTGATTCTGTGGATAACCGTATTACCGCCTTTGAGTGAGCTGATACCGCTCGCCGCAGCCGAACGA
CCGAGCGCAGCGAGTCAGTGAGCGAGGAAGCGGAAGAGCGCCTGATGCGGTATTTTCTCCTTACGCATCT
GTGCGGTATTTCACACCGCAATGGTGCACTCTCAGTACAATCTGCTCTGATGCCGCATAGTTAAGCCAGT
ATACACTCCGCTATCGCTACGTGACTGGGTCATGGCTGCGCCCCGACACCCGCCAACACCCGCTGACGCG
CCCTGACGGGCTTGTCTGCTCCCGGCATCCGCTTACAGACAAGCTGTGACCGTCTCCGGGAGCTGCATGT
GTCAGAGGTTTTCACCGTCATCACCGAAACGCGCGAGGCAGCTGCGGTAAAGCTCATCAGCGTGGTCGTG
AAGCGATTCACAGATGTCTGCCTGTTCATCCGCGTCCAGCTCGTTGAGTTTCTCCAGAAGCGTTAATGTC
TGGCTTCTGATAAAGCGGGCCATGTTAAGGGCGGTTTTTTCCTGTTTGGTCACTGATGCCTCCGTGTAAG
GGGGATTTCTGTTCATGGGGTAATGATACCGATGAAACGAGAGAGGATGCTCACGATACGGGTTACTGAT
GATGAACATGCCCGGTTACTGGAACGTTGTGAGGGTAAACAACTGGCGGTATGGATGCGGCGGGACCAGA
GAAAAATCACTCAGGGTCAATGCCAGCGCTTCGTTAATACAGATGTAGGTGTT
