>Addgene plasmid #48315 | pET Mocr TEV expression vector with BioBrick polypromoter restriction sites (14-W) | addgene partial sequence | sequence record 71657 | rrnB-T1-term-F 5'-ACGAAAGGCTCAGTCGAAAG-3'
TCTGTTGTTTGTCGGTGAGTCCTTCCAGTCTGGGCGAAAGCGCGGTCGATCAAATTAAGCAGAAGGCCAT
CCTGACGGATGGCCTTTTTGCGTTTCTATCGATCCCGCGAAATTAATACGACTCACTATAGGCCCCTCTA
GAAATAATTTTGTTTAACTTTAAGAAGGAGATATACCATGGGTTCTTCTGGTTCTTCTATGAGCAACATG
ACATACAATAATGTTTTCGACCACGCGTACGAAATGCTTAAGGAGAACATCCGTTATGATGACATACGGG
ATACAGATGACCTTCACGACGCAATTCATATGGCCGCCGATAATGCCGTCCCTCACTATTATGCCGATAT
TCGGTCAGTTATGGCATCTGAAGGTATTGATCTGGAATTTGAGGATAGTGGCCTCATGCCAGATACGAAG
GACGACATCAGAATTCTGCAAGCGCGGATCTACGAACAACTTACCATCGATTTATGGGAAGATGCGGAAG
ATCTCCTGAATGAATACCTGGAAGAAGTGGAGGAGTATGAGGAAGATGAAGAGGGGACGGGGATCGAGGA
AAACCTGTACTTCCAATCCAATATTGGAAGTGGATAACTGGCTGCTGCCACCGCTGAGCATAGCATAACC
CCTTGGGGCCTCTAAACGGGTCTTGAGGGGTTTTTTGCTGAAAGGAGGAACTATATCAAGTCCCGAAGTA
GCTGTCAGACTGCTGGCGACCGCCGCAACTAGTGGCGTCATGCGTGCCGTATGGTCTTTCGCCTGTAGAC
GCCCTACAAGCCGTACTAAAGTGGAAAGACCCGCAAAAGGTATCGCGATCGCCCTGCAGGGAACTATATC
CGACTAGTAGCCCGCCTAATGAGCGGGCTTTTTTTTAATTCCCCTATTTGTTTATTTTTCTAAATACATT
CAAATATGTATCCGCTCATGAGACAATAACCCTGATAAATGCTTCGAAAAAGGAAGAGTATGAGTATTCA
ACATTTCCGTGTCGCCCTTATTCCCTTTTTTGCGGCATTTTGCCTTCCTGTTTTTGCTCACCCAGAAACG
CTCGTGAAAGTAAAAGACGC
